>Addgene plasmid #22727 | pMXs-p53D278N | addgene partial sequence | sequence record 28567 | 22727 with mP53-F2 (ATCTTATCCGGGTGGAAGGA)
GGCAGACTTTTCGCCACAGCGTGGTGGTACCTTATGAGCCACCCGAGGCCGGCTCTGAGTATACCACCAT
CCACTACAAGTACATGTGTAATAGCTCCTGCATGGGGGGCATGAACCGCCGACCTATCCTTACCATCATC
ACACTGGAAGACTCCAGTGGGAACCTTCTGGGACGGGACAGCTTTGAGGTTCGTGTTTGTGCCTGCCCTG
GGAGAAACCGCCGTACAGAAGAAGAAAATTTCCGCAAAAAGGAAGTCCTTTGCCCTGAACTGCCCCCAGG
GAGCGCAAAGAGAGCGCTGCCCACCTGCACAAGCGCCTCTCCCCCGCAAAAGAAAAAACCACTTGATGGA
GAGTATTTCACCCTCAAGATCCGCGGGCGTAAACGCTTCGAGATGTTCCGGGAGCTGAATGAGGCCTTAG
AGTTAAAGGATGCCCATGCTACAGAGGAGTCTGGAGACAGCAGGGCTCACTCCAGCTACCTGAAGACCAA
GAAGGGCCAGTCTACTTCCCGCCATAAAAAAACAATGGTCAAGAAAGTGGGGCCTGACTCAGACTGACTG
CCTCTGCATCCCGTCCCCATCACCAGCCTCCCCCTCTCCTTGCTGTCTTATGACTTCAGGGCTGAGACAC
AAGGGTGGGCGCGCCGACCCAGCTTTCTTGTACAAAGTGGTGATATTCCAGCTGAGCGCCGGTCGCTACC
ATTACCAGTTGGTCTGGTGTCAAAA
