>Addgene plasmid #22727 | pMXs-p53D278N | addgene partial sequence | sequence record 28568 | 22727 with pMX-S1811 (GACGGCATCGCAGCTTGGATACAC)
CCGACCCGGGGGTGGACCATCCTCTAGACTGCCGGATCTAGCTAGTTAATTAAGGATCCCAGTGTGGTGG
TACGGGAAATCACAAGTTTGTACAAAAAAGCAGGCTCCGCGGCCGCCCCCTTCACCAGGATGACTGCCAT
GGAGGAGTCACAGTCGGATATCAGCCTCGAGCTCCCTCTGAGCCAGGAGACATTTTCAGGCTTATGGAAA
CTACTTCCTCCAGAAGATATCCTGCCATCACCTCACTGCATGGACGATCTGTTGCTGCCCCAGGATGTTG
AGGAGTTTTTTGAAGGCCCAAGTGAAGCCCTCCGAGTGTCAGGAGCTCCTGCAGCACAGGACCCTGTCAC
CGAGACCCCTGGGCCAGTGGCCCCTGCCCCAGCCACTCCATGGCCCCTGTCATCTTTTGTCCCTTCTCAA
AAAACTTACCAGGGCAACTATGGCTTCCACCTGGGCTTCCTGCAGTCTGGGACAGCCAAGTCTGTTATGT
GCACGTACTCTCCTCCCCTCAATAAGCTATTCTGCCAGCTGGCGAAGACGTGCCCTGTGCAGTTGTGGGT
CAGCGCCACACCTCCAGCTGGGAGCCGTGTCCGCGCCATGGCCATCTACAAGAAGTCACAGCACATGACG
GAGGTCGTGAGACGCTGCCCCCACCATGAGCGCTGCTCCGATGGTGATGGCCTGGCTCCTCCCCAGCATC
TTATCCGGGTGGAAGGAAATTTGTTCCA
