[The description below was written by a language model from this plasmid's Addgene catalogue record.]
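Description:
pMXs-p53D278N is a retroviral mammalian expression plasmid built on pMXs-gw, a Gateway-adapted version of the pMXs retroviral backbone (about 4.6 kb without insert). It is maintained in E. coli as a high-copy plasmid under ampicillin selection. The record lists no mammalian selection marker or reporter, and no feature table is provided, so the individual backbone elements are not documented here. In pMXs-type vectors generally, the insert sits between Moloney murine leukemia virus-derived long terminal repeats alongside a packaging signal. The 5′ LTR then drives transcription of the transgene, and the same transcript can be packaged into retroviral particles when the plasmid is introduced into a suitable packaging cell line.

The payload is a roughly 1.25 kb mouse Trp53 (p53) coding insert carrying the D278N point mutation. It is flanked by attB1 and attB2 sites, which is consistent with transfer into the Gateway destination vector by recombination, although the catalogue lists the cloning method as restriction enzyme. No epitope tags or fusion partners are recorded. The record does not describe the functional consequence of the D278N substitution.

The associated publication concerns suppression of induced pluripotent stem cell generation by the p53-p21 pathway. This suggests the construct was used to deliver a mutant p53 into cells by stable retroviral transduction, to examine how p53 function affects reprogramming efficiency. A depositor comment also points to earlier work on centrosomally localized p53 and the regulation of centrosome duplication.
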