Addgene plasmid #22727: pMXs-p53D278N
Depositing lab: Shinya Yamanaka. Depositing organization: Kyoto University, Center for iPS Cell Research and Application. Publication: Suppression of induced pluripotent stem cell generation by the p53-p21 pathway. Hong H, Takahashi K, Ichisaka T, Aoi T, Kanagawa O, Nakagawa M, Okita K, Yamanaka S. Nature. 2009 Aug 27. 460(7259):1132-5. 10.1038/nature08235 PubMed 19668191.
Backbone
  Vector backbone: pMXs-gw
  Backbone size w/o insert (bp): 4600
  Vector type: Mammalian Expression, Retroviral
Growth in bacteria
  Bacterial resistance: Ampicillin, 100 μg/mL
  Growth temperature: 37°C
  Growth strain: DH5alpha
  Copy number: High Copy
Gene/Insert
  Gene/Insert name: Trp53 (alt name: p53)
  Species: M. musculus (mouse)
  Insert size (bp): 1252
  Mutation: D278N
  Entrez Gene: Trp53 (a.k.a. Tp53, bbl, bfy, bhy, p44, p53)
  Cloning method: Restriction Enzyme; 5′ cloning site attB1 (unknown if destroyed); 3′ cloning site attB2 (unknown if destroyed)
  Sequencing primers: 5′ pMX-S1811; 3′ pMXs-AS3200
Resource information
  A portion of this plasmid was derived from a plasmid made by: pMXs is from Dr. Toshio Kitamura of the University of Tokyo, the Institute of Medical Science. If you use this plasmid in a paper, please cite: Retrovirus-mediated gene transfer and expression cloning: powerful tools in functional genomics. Exp Hematol. 2003 Nov;31(11):1007-14. Kitamura T, Koshino Y, Shibata F, Oki T, Nakajima H, Nosaka T, Kumagai H.
Terms and licenses: Academic/Nonprofit Terms; Industry Terms: Not Available to Industry
Depositor comments: additional article reference: Shinmura, K. et al. Direct evidence for the role of centrosomally localized p53 in the regulation of centrosome duplication. Oncogene. 2007 May 3;26(20):2939-44. Epub 2006 Oct 30.
How to cite: pMXs-p53D278N was a gift from Shinya Yamanaka (Addgene plasmid # 22727 ; http://n2t.net/addgene:22727 ; RRID:Addgene_22727)
